Addgene plasmid #39272: pKSS
Purpose: (Empty Backbone)
Depositing lab: Peter Kast. Depositing organization: ETH Zurich (Swiss Federal Institute of Technology). Publication: pKSS--a second-generation general purpose cloning vector for efficient positive selection of recombinant clones. Kast P. Gene. 1994 Jan 28;138(1-2):109-14. 10.1016/0378-1119(94)90790-0 PubMed 8125286.
Backbone
  Vector backbone: pKSS
  Backbone manufacturer: Peter Kast
  Backbone size (bp): 4133
  Vector type: Bacterial Expression ; Positive-Selection Cloning Vector
  Selectable markers: PheS negative selection
Growth in bacteria
  Bacterial resistance: Ampicillin, 100 μg/mL
  Growth temperature: 37°C
  Growth strain: XL1 Blue
  Growth instructions: This plasmid is provided in XL1 Blue. However, you can also use HB101 to propagate this plasmid if you prefer.
  Copy number: High Copy
Gene/Insert
  Sequencing primers: 5′ T3; 3′ T7
Terms and licenses: Academic/Nonprofit Terms; Industry Terms: Not Available to Industry
Depositor comments: Cloning vector for direct selection of insert-containing plasmids. Cloning into the plasmid and disrupting/removing the pheS gene enables plasmids containing insert to survive on agar plates containing p-chloro-phenylalanine (p-Cl-Phe) plus ampicillin. Valuable for positive selection cloning. See Genbank accession number U01668 for more information. Hennecke, H. & P. Kast. 1994/1996. "L-phenylalanyl-tRNA synthetase mutants, a process for the preparation thereof and the use thereof for the in vivo incorporation of non-proteinogenous amino acids into peptides or proteins" US patent no. 5,370,995 (requested Patent CA2059611 and AU625963) and US patent no. 5,536,652. Japanese patent no. 3102944. Patent applications pending in Canada.
How to cite: pKSS was a gift from Peter Kast (Addgene plasmid # 39272 ; http://n2t.net/addgene:39272 ; RRID:Addgene_39272)
