[The description below was written by a language model from this plasmid's Addgene catalogue record and pLannotate feature annotations shown in this document.]
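Description:
pKSS is a 4,133 bp high-copy E. coli cloning vector supplied as an empty backbone and designed for direct positive selection of recombinant clones. Its annotated features point to a pBluescript-type framework: a high-copy ColE1/pUC-type origin for propagation, an f1 phage origin that in principle permits single-stranded DNA production, and a β-lactamase gene with its own promoter for ampicillin selection. The CAP binding site, lac promoter and lac operator lie upstream of the cloning region. That region is bracketed by T3 and T7 phage promoters, whose primer sites are listed for sequencing across an insert.

The defining element is an E. coli pheS gene, encoding the α subunit of phenylalanyl-tRNA synthetase, followed by a short fragment of the adjacent pheT gene. This segment sits between two fragments of the pBluescript multiple cloning site, splitting the polylinker and leaving only a partial lacZα fragment beyond it. The gene lies downstream of the lac promoter in the same orientation, although the record does not state which promoter drives it. According to the depositor, cells carrying the intact pheS cassette do not survive on plates containing p-chloro-phenylalanine. Cloning that disrupts or removes pheS therefore lets only insert-containing plasmids grow when p-chloro-phenylalanine is combined with ampicillin. The associated patent titles refer to synthetase mutants that incorporate non-proteinogenic amino acids, which suggests a relaxed-specificity pheS allele, but the record does not name the specific mutation. The vector is thus a general-purpose tool that replaces blue/white colour screening with counterselection against non-recombinant background.
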