Features (pLannotate 1.2.2; 15 found; start..end, strand, type, name):
      1..55      -  misc_feature   MCS (fragment): pBluescript multiple cloning site
    146..1126    +  CDS            pheS: SYFA_ECOLI - Experimental evidence at protein level: Swiss-Prot protein existence level 1. From Escherichia coli (strain K12).
   1144..1245    +  CDS            pheT (fragment): SYFB_ECOLI - Experimental evidence at protein level: Swiss-Prot protein existence level 1. From Escherichia coli (strain K12).
   1240..1284    -  misc_feature   MCS (fragment): pBluescript multiple cloning site
   1293..1311    -  promoter       T7 promoter: promoter for bacteriophage T7 RNA polymerase
   1314..1471    +  CDS            lacZα (fragment): LacZα fragment of β-galactosidase; lacZ fragment
   1476..1904    +  rep_origin     f1 ori (sequence partly withheld): f1 bacteriophage origin of replication; arrow indicates direction of (+) strand synthesis
   1957..2061    +  promoter       AmpR promoter: bla
   2062..2922    +  CDS            AmpR: β-lactamase; bla; confers resistance to ampicillin, carbenicillin, and related antibiotics
   3093..3681    +  rep_origin     ori: high-copy-number ColE1/pMB1/pBR322/pUC origin of replication
   3864..3956    +  CDS            lacI (fragment): lac repressor; lacI; The lac repressor binds to the lac operator to inhibit transcription in E. coli. This inhibition can be relieved by adding lactose or isopropyl-β-D-thiogalactopyranoside (IPTG).
   3969..3990    +  protein_bind   CAP binding site: CAP binding activates transcription in the presence of cAMP. E. coli catabolite activator protein
   4005..4035    +  promoter       lac promoter: promoter for the E. coli lac operon
   4043..4059    +  protein_bind   lac operator: The lac repressor binds to the lac operator to inhibit transcription in E. coli. This inhibition can be relieved by adding lactose or isopropyl-β-D-thiogalactopyranoside (IPTG). lac repressor encoded by lacI
   4104..4122    +  promoter       T3 promoter: promoter for bacteriophage T3 RNA polymerase
>Addgene plasmid #39272 | pKSS | depositor full sequence | sequence record 49532 | pKSS sequence 4133 bps
GGTACCGGGCCCCCCCTCGAGGTCGACGGTATCGATAAGCTTGATATCGAATTCCCCCGGGACCAAAATG
GCAAGTAAAATAGCCTGATGGGATAGGCTCTAAGTCCAACGAACCAGTGTCACCACTGACACAATGAGGA
AAACCATGTCACATCTCGCAGAACTGGTTGCCAGTGCGAAGGCGGCCATTAGCCAGGCGTCAGATGTTGC
CGCGTTAGATAATGTGCGCGTCGAATATTTGGGTAAAAAAGGGCACTTAACCCTTCAGATGACGACCCTG
CGTGAGCTGCCGCCAGAAGAGCGTCCGGCAGCTGGTGCGGTTATCAACGAAGCGAAAGAGCAGGTTCAGC
AGGCGCTGAATGCGCGTAAAGCGGAACTGGAAAGCGCTGCACTGAATGCGCGTCTGGCGGCGGAAACGAT
TGATGTCTCTCTGCCAGGTCGTCGCATTGAAAACGGCGGTCTGCATCCGGTTACCCGTACCATCGACCGT
ATCGAAAGTTTCTTCGGTGAGCTTGGCTTTACCGTGGCAACCGGGCCGGAAATCGAAGACGATTATCATA
ACTTCGATGCTCTGAACATTCCTGGTCACCACCCGGCGCGCGCTGACCACGACACTTTCTGGTTTGACAC
TACCCGCCTGCTGCGTACCCAGACCTCTGGCGTACAGATCCGCACCATGAAAGCCCAGCAGCCACCGATT
CGTATCATCGCGCCTGGCCGTGTTTATCGTAACGACTACGACCAGACTCACACGCCGATGTTCCATCAGA
TGGAAGGTCTGATTGTTGATACCAACATCAGCTTTACCAACCTGAAAGGCACGCTGCACGACTTCCTGCG
TAACTTCTTTGAGGAAGATTTGCAGATTCGCTTCCGTCCTTCCTACTTCCCGTTTACCGAACCTTCTGCA
GAAGTGGACGTCATGGGTAAAAACGGTAAATGGCTGGAAGTGCTGGGCTGCGGGATGGTGCATCCGAACG
TGTTGCGTAACGTTGGCATCGACCCGGAAGTTTACTCTGGTTTCGGCTTCGGGATGGGGATGGAGCGTCT
GACTATGTTGCGTTACGGCGTCACCGACCTGCGTTCATTCTTCGAAAACGATCTGCGTTTCCTCAAACAG
TTTAAATAAGGCAGGAATAGATTATGAAATTCAGTGAACTGTGGTTACGCGAATGGGTGAACCCGGCGAT
TGATAGCGATGCGCTGGCAAATCAAATCACTATGGCGGGCCTGGAAGTTGGGGGATCCACTAGTTCTAGA
GCGGCCGCCACCGCGGTGGAGCTCCAATTCGCCCTATAGTGAGTCGTATTACAATTCACTGGCCGTCGTT
TTACAACGTCGTGACTGGGAAAACCCTGGCGTTACCCAACTTAATCGCCTTGCAGCACATCCCCCTTTCG
CCAGCTGGCGTAATAGCGAAGAGGCCCGCACCGATCGCCCTTCCCAACAGTTGCGCAGCCTGAATGGCGA
ATGGG
[124 nt withheld, positions 1476-1599]
C
[91 nt withheld, positions 1601-1691]
A
[49 nt withheld, positions 1693-1741]
CCTTTGACGTTGGAGTCCACGTTCTTT
[37 nt withheld, positions 1769-1805]
ACCCTATCTCGGTCTATTCTTTTGATTTATAAGGGATTTTGCCGATTTCGGCCTATTGGTTAAAAAATGA
GCTGATTTAACAAAAATTTAACGCGAATTTTAACAAAATATTAACGCTTACAATTTAGGTGGCACTTTTC
GGGGAAATGTGCGCGGAACCCCTATTTGTTTATTTTTCTAAATACATTCAAATATGTATCCGCTCATGAG
ACAATAACCCTGATAAATGCTTCAATAATATTGAAAAAGGAAGAGTATGAGTATTCAACATTTCCGTGTC
GCCCTTATTCCCTTTTTTGCGGCATTTTGCCTTCCTGTTTTTGCTCACCCAGAAACGCTGGTGAAAGTAA
AAGATGCTGAAGATCAGTTGGGTGCACGAGTGGGTTACATCGAACTGGATCTCAACAGCGGTAAGATCCT
TGAGAGTTTTCGCCCCGAAGAACGTTTTCCAATGATGAGCACTTTTAAAGTTCTGCTATGTGGCGCGGTA
TTATCCCGTATTGACGCCGGGCAAGAGCAACTCGGTCGCCGCATACACTATTCTCAGAATGACTTGGTTG
AGTACTCACCAGTCACAGAAAAGCATCTTACGGATGGCATGACAGTAAGAGAATTATGCAGTGCTGCCAT
AACCATGAGTGATAACACTGCGGCCAACTTACTTCTGACAACGATCGGAGGACCGAAGGAGCTAACCGCT
TTTTTGCACAACATGGGGGATCATGTAACTCGCCTTGATCGTTGGGAACCGGAGCTGAATGAAGCCATAC
CAAACGACGAGCGTGACACCACGATGCCTGTAGCAATGGCAACAACGTTGCGCAAACTATTAACTGGCGA
ACTACTTACTCTAGCTTCCCGGCAACAATTAATAGACTGGATGGAGGCGGATAAAGTTGCAGGACCACTT
CTGCGCTCGGCCCTTCCGGCTGGCTGGTTTATTGCTGATAAATCTGGAGCCGGTGAGCGTGGGTCTCGCG
GTATCATTGCAGCACTGGGGCCAGATGGTAAGCCCTCCCGTATCGTAGTTATCTACACGACGGGGAGTCA
GGCAACTATGGATGAACGAAATAGACAGATCGCTGAGATAGGTGCCTCACTGATTAAGCATTGGTAACTG
TCAGACCAAGTTTACTCATATATACTTTAGATTGATTTAAAACTTCATTTTTAATTTAAAAGGATCTAGG
TGAAGATCCTTTTTGATAATCTCATGACCAAAATCCCTTAACGTGAGTTTTCGTTCCACTGAGCGTCAGA
CCCCGTAGAAAAGATCAAAGGATCTTCTTGAGATCCTTTTTTTCTGCGCGTAATCTGCTGCTTGCAAACA
AAAAAACCACCGCTACCAGCGGTGGTTTGTTTGCCGGATCAAGAGCTACCAACTCTTTTTCCGAAGGTAA
CTGGCTTCAGCAGAGCGCAGATACCAAATACTGTTCTTCTAGTGTAGCCGTAGTTAGGCCACCACTTCAA
GAACTCTGTAGCACCGCCTACATACCTCGCTCTGCTAATCCTGTTACCAGTGGCTGCTGCCAGTGGCGAT
AAGTCGTGTCTTACCGGGTTGGACTCAAGACGATAGTTACCGGATAAGGCGCAGCGGTCGGGCTGAACGG
GGGGTTCGTGCACACAGCCCAGCTTGGAGCGAACGACCTACACCGAACTGAGATACCTACAGCGTGAGCT
ATGAGAAAGCGCCACGCTTCCCGAAGGGAGAAAGGCGGACAGGTATCCGGTAAGCGGCAGGGTCGGAACA
GGAGAGCGCACGAGGGAGCTTCCAGGGGGAAACGCCTGGTATCTTTATAGTCCTGTCGGGTTTCGCCACC
TCTGACTTGAGCGTCGATTTTTGTGATGCTCGTCAGGGGGGCGGAGCCTATGGAAAAACGCCAGCAACGC
GGCCTTTTTACGGTTCCTGGCCTTTTGCTGGCCTTTTGCTCACATGTTCTTTCCTGCGTTATCCCCTGAT
TCTGTGGATAACCGTATTACCGCCTTTGAGTGAGCTGATACCGCTCGCCGCAGCCGAACGACCGAGCGCA
GCGAGTCAGTGAGCGAGGAAGCGGAAGAGCGCCCAATACGCAAACCGCCTCTCCCCGCGCGTTGGCCGAT
TCATTAATGCAGCTGGCACGACAGGTTTCCCGACTGGAAAGCGGGCAGTGAGCGCAACGCAATTAATGTG
AGTTAGCTCACTCATTAGGCACCCCAGGCTTTACACTTTATGCTTCCGGCTCGTATGTTGTGTGGAATTG
TGAGCGGATAACAATTTCACACAGGAAACAGCTATGACCATGATTACGCCAAGCTCGAAATTAACCCTCA
CTAAAGGGAACAAAAGCT
