>Addgene plasmid #39272 | pKSS | addgene partial sequence | sequence record 51167 | M13pUC-rev 5'-AGCGGATAACAATTTCACACAGG-3'
AATTAACCCTCACTAAAGGGAACAAAAGCTGGTACCGGGCCCCCCCTCGAGGTCGACGGTATCGATAAGC
TTGATATCGAATTCCCCCGGGACCAAAATGGCAAGTAAAATAGCCTGATGGGATAGGCTCTAAGTCCAAC
GAACCAGTGTCACCACTGACACAATGAGGAAAACCATGTCACATCTCGCAGAACTGGTTGCCAGTGCGAA
GGCGGCCATTAGCCAGGCGTCAGATGTTGCCGCGTTAGATAATGTGCGCGTCGAATATTTGGGTAAAAAA
GGGCACTTAACCCTTCAGATGACGACCCTGCGTGAGCTGCCGCCAGAAGAGCGTCCGGCAGCTGGTGCGG
TTATCAACGAAGCGAAAGAGCAGGTTCAGCAGGCGCTGAATGCGCGTAAAGCGGAACTGGAAAGCGCTGC
ACTGAATGCGCGTCTGGCGGCGGAAACGATTGATGTCTCTCTGCCAGGTCGTCGCATTGAAAACGGCGGT
CTGCATCCGGTTACCCGTACCATCGACCGTATCGAAAGTTTCTTCGGTGAGCTTGGCTTTACCGTGGCAA
CCGGGCCGGAAATCGAAGACGATTATCATAACTTCGATGCTCTGAACATTCCTGGTCACCACCCGGCGCG
CGCTGACCACGACACTTTCTGGTTTGACACTACCCGCCTGCTGCGTACCCAGACCTCTGGCGTACAGATC
CGCACCATGAAAGCCCAGCAGCCACCGATTCGTATCATCGCGCCTGGCCGTGTTTATCGTAACGACTACG
ACCAGACTCACACGCCGATGTTCCATCAGATGGAAGGTCTGATTGT
