>Addgene plasmid #39272 | pKSS | addgene partial sequence | sequence record 51519 | M13pUC-fwd 5'-CCCAGTCACGACGTTGTAAAACG-3'
CGACTCACTATAGGGCGAATTGGAGCTCCACCGCGGTGGCGGCCGCTCTAGAACTAGTGGATCCCCCAAC
TTCCAGGCCCGCCATAGTGATTTGATTTGCCAGCGCATCGCTATCAATCGCCGGGTTCACCCATTCGCGT
AACCACAGTTCACTGAATTTCATAATCTATTCCTGCCTTATTTAAACTGTTTGAGGAAACGCAGATCGTT
TTCGAAGAATGAACGCAGGTCGGTGACGCCGTAACGCAACATAGTCAGACGCTCCATCCCCATCCCGAAG
CCGAAACCAGAGTAAACTTCCGGGTCGATGCCAACGTTACGCAACACGTTCGGATGCACCATCCCGCAGC
CCAGCACTTCCAGCCATTTACCGTTTTTACCCATGACGTCCACTTCTGCAGAAGGTTCGGTAAACGGGAA
GTAGGAAGGACGGAAGCGAATCTGCAAATCTTCCTCAAAGAAGTTACGCAGGAAGTCGTGCAGCGTGCCT
TTCAGGTTGGTAAAGCTGATGTTGGTATCAACAATCAGACCTTCCATCTGATGGAACATCGGCGTGTGAG
TCTGGTCGTAGTCGTTACGATAAACACGGCCAGGCGCGATGATACGAATCGGTGGCTGCTGGGCTTTCAT
GGTGCGGATCTGTACGCCAGAGGTCTGGGTACGCAGCAGGCGGGTAGTGTCAAACCAGAAAGTGTCGTGG
TCAGCGCGCGCCGGGTGGTGACCAGGAATGTTCAGAGCATCGAAGTTATGATAATCGTCTTCGATTTCCG
GCCCGGTTGCCACGGTAAAGCCAAGC
